>Addgene plasmid #57412 | mEos2-PTK2-C-10 | addgene full sequence | sequence record 213178 | Addgene NGS Result
CGTTACATAACTTACGGTAAATGGCCCGCCTGGCTGACCGCCCAACGACCCCCGCCCATTGACGTCAATA
ATGACGTATGTTCCCATAGTAACGCCAATAGGGACTTTCCATTGACGTCAATGGGTGGAGTATTTACGGT
AAACTGCCCACTTGGCAGTACATCAAGTGTATCATATGCCAAGTACGCCCCCTATTGACGTCAATGACGG
TAAATGGCCCGCCTGGCATTATGCCCAGTACATGACCTTATGGGACTTTCCTACTTGGCAGTACATCTAC
GTATTAGTCATCGCTATTACCATGGTGATGCGGTTTTGGCAGTACATCAATGGGCGTGGATAGCGGTTTG
ACTCACGGGGATTTCCAAGTCTCCACCCCATTGACGTCAATGGGAGTTTGTTTTGGCACCAAAATCAACG
GGACTTTCCAAAATGTCGTAACAACTCCGCCCCATTGACGCAAATGGGCGGTAGGCGTGTACGGTGGGAG
GTCTATATAAGCAGAGCTGGTTTAGTGAACCGTCAGATCCGCTAGCGCTACCGGTCGCCACCATGAGTGC
GATTAAGCCAGACATGAAGATCAAACTCCGTATGGAAGGCAACGTAAACGGGCACCACTTTGTGATCGAC
GGAGATGGTACAGGCAAGCCTTTTGAGGGAAAACAGAGTATGGATCTTGAAGTCAAAGAGGGCGGACCTC
TGCCTTTTGCCTTTGATATCCTGACCACTGCATTCCATTACGGCAACAGGGTATTCGCCAAATATCCAGA
CAACATACAAGACTATTTTAAGCAGTCGTTTCCTAAGGGGTATTCGTGGGAACGAAGCTTGACTTTCGAA
GACGGGGGCATTTGCATTGCCAGAAACGACATAACAATGGAAGGGGACACTTTCTATAATAAAGTTCGAT
TTTATGGTACCAACTTTCCCGCCAATGGTCCAGTTATGCAGAAGAAGACGCTGAAATGGGAGCCCTCCAC
TGAGAAAATGTATGTGCGTGATGGAGTGCTGACGGGTGATATTCATATGGCTTTGTTGCTTGAAGGAAAT
GCCCATTACCGATGTGACTTCAGAACTACTTACAAAGCTAAGGAGAAGGGTGTCAAGTTACCAGGCTACC
ACTTTGTGGACCACTGCATTGAGATTTTAAGCCATGACAAAGATTACAACAAGGTTAAGCTGTATGAGCA
TGCTGTTGCTCATTCTGGATTGCCTGACAATGCCAGACGATCCGGACTCAGATCTAGCGGTGGCAGTGGA
GCAGCTGCTTACCTTGACCCCAACTTGAATCACACACCAAATTCGAGTACTAAGACTCACCTGGGTACTG
GTATGGAACGTTCTCCTGGTGCAATGGAGCGAGTATTAAAGGTCTTTCATTATTTTGAAAGCAATAGTGA
GCCAACCACCTGGGCCAGTATTATCAGGCATGGAGATGCTACTGATGTCAGGGGCATCATTCAGAAGATA
GTGGACAGTCACAAAGTAAAGCATGTGGCCTGCTATGGATTCCGCCTCAGTCACCTGCGGTCAGAGGAGG
TTCACTGGCTTCACGTGGATATGGGCGTCTCCAGTGTGAGGGAGAAGTATGAGCTTGCTCACCCACCAGA
GGAGTGGAAATATGAATTGAGAATTCGTTATTTGCCAAAAGGATTTCTAAACCAGTTTACTGAAGATAAG
CCAACTTTGAATTTCTTCTATCAACAGGTGAAGAGCGATTATATGTTAGAGATAGCTGATCAAGTGGACC
AGGAAATTGCTTTGAAGTTGGGTTGTCTAGAAATACGGCGATCATACTGGGAGATGCGGGGCAATGCACT
AGAAAAGAAGTCTAACTATGAAGTATTAGAAAAAGATGTTGGTTTAAAGCGATTTTTTCCTAAGAGTTTA
CTGGATTCTGTCAAGGCCAAAACACTAAGAAAACTGATCCAACAAACATTTAGACAATTTGCCAACCTTA
ATAGAGAAGAAAGTATTCTGAAATTCTTTGAGATCCTGTCTCCAGTCTACAGATTTGATAAGGAATGCTT
CAAGTGTGCTCTTGGTTCAAGCTGGATTATTTCAGTGGAACTGGCAATCGGCCCAGAAGAAGGAATCAGT
TACCTAACGGACAAGGGCTGCAATCCCACACATCTTGCTGACTTCACTCAAGTGCAAACCATTCAGTATT
CAAACAGTGAAGACAAGGACAGAAAAGGAATGCTACAACTAAAAATAGCAGGTGCACCCGAGCCTCTGAC
AGTGACGGCACCATCCCTAACCATTGCGGAGAATATGGCTGACCTAATAGATGGGTACTGCCGGCTGGTG
AATGGAACCTCGCAGTCATTTATCATCAGACCTCAGAAAGAAGGTGAACGGGCTTTGCCATCAATACCAA
AGTTGGCCAACAGCGAAAAGCAAGGCATGCGGACACACGCCGTCTCTGTGTCAGAAACAGATGATTATGC
TGAGATTATAGATGAAGAAGATACTTACACCATGCCCTCAACCAGGGATTATGAGATTCAAAGAGAAAGA
ATAGAACTTGGACGATGTATTGGAGAAGGCCAATTTGGAGATGTACATCAAGGCATTTATATGAGTCCAG
AGAATCCAGCTTTGGCGGTTGCAATTAAAACATGTAAAAACTGTACTTCGGACAGCGTGAGAGAGAAATT
TCTTCAAGAAGCCTTAACAATGCGTCAGTTTGACCATCCTCATATTGTGAAGCTGATTGGAGTCATCACA
GAGAATCCTGTCTGGATAATCATGGAGCTGTGCACACTTGGAGAGCTGAGGTCATTTTTGCAAGTAAGGA
AATACAGTTTGGATCTAGCATCTTTGATCCTGTATGCCTATCAGCTTAGTACAGCTCTTGCATATCTAGA
GAGCAAAAGATTTGTACACAGGGACATTGCTGCTCGGAATGTTCTGGTGTCCTCAAATGATTGTGTAAAA
TTAGGAGACTTTGGATTATCCCGATATATGGAAGATAGTACTTACTACAAAGCTTCCAAAGGAAAATTGC
CTATTAAATGGATGGCTCCAGAGTCAATCAATTTTCGACGTTTTACCTCAGCTAGTGACGTATGGATGTT
TGGTGTGTGTATGTGGGAGATACTGATGCATGGTGTGAAGCCTTTTCAAGGAGTGAAGAACAATGATGTA
ATCGGTCGAATTGAAAATGGGGAAAGATTACCAATGCCTCCAAATTGTCCTCCTACCCTCTACAGCCTTA
TGACGAAATGCTGGGCCTATGACCCCAGCAGGCGGCCCAGGTTTACTGAACTTAAAGCTCAGCTCAGCAC
AATCCTGGAGGAAGAGAAGGCTCAGCAAGAAGAGCGCATGAGGATGGAGTCCAGAAGACAGGCCACAGTG
TCCTGGGACTCCGGAGGGTCTGATGAAGCACCGCCCAAGCCCAGCAGACCGGGTTATCCCAGTCCGAGGT
CCAGCGAAGGATTTTATCCCAGCCCACAGCACATGGTACAAACCAATCATTACCAGGTTTCTGGCTACCC
TGGTTCACATGGAATCACAGCCATGGCTGGCAGCATCTATCCAGGTCAGGCATCTCTTTTGGACCAAACA
GATTCATGGAATCATAGACCTCAGGAGATAGCAATGTGGCAGCCCAATGTGGAGGACTCTACAGTATTGG
ACCTGCGAGGGATTGGGCAAGTGTTGCCAACCCATCTGATGGAAGAGCGTCTAATCCGACAGCAACAGGA
AATGGAAGAAGATCAGCGCTGGCTGGAAAAAGAGGAAAGATTTCTGAAACCTGATGTGAGACTCTCTCGA
GGCAGTATTGACAGGGAGGATGGAAGTCTTCAGGGTCCGATTGGAAACCAACATATATATCAGCCTGTGG
GTAAACCAGATCCTGCAGCTCCACCAAAGAAACCGCCTCGCCCTGGAGCTCCCGGTCATCTGGGAAGCCT
TGCCAGCCTCAGCAGCCCTGCTGACAGCTACAACGAGGGTGTCAAGCCATGGAGGCTTCAGCCCCAGGAA
ATCAGCCCCCCTCCTACTGCCAACCTGGACCGGTCGAATGATAAGGTGTACGAGAATGTGACGGGCCTGG
TGAAAGCTGTCATCGAGATGTCCAGTAAAATCCAGCCAGCCCCACCAGAGGAGTATGTCCCTATGGTGAA
GGAAGTCGGCTTGGCCCTGAGGACATTATTGGCCACTGTGGATGAGACCATTCCCCTCCTACCAGCCAGC
ACCCACCGAGAGATTGAGATGGCACAGAAGCTATTGAACTCTGACCTGGGTGAGCTCATCAACAAGATGA
AACTGGCCCAGCAGTATGTCATGACCAGCCTCCAGCAAGAGTACAAAAAGCAAATGCTGACTGCTGCTCA
CGCCCTGGCTGTGGATGCCAAAAACTTACTCGATGTCATTGACCAAGCAAGACTGAAAATGCTTGGGCAG
ACGAGACCACACTGAGGATCCACCGGATCTAGATAACTGATCATAATCAGCCATACCACATTTGTAGAGG
TTTTACTTGCTTTAAAAAACCTCCCACACCTCCCCCTGAACCTGAAACATAAAATGAATGCAATTGTTGT
TGTTAACTTGTTTATTGCAGCTTATAATGGTTACAAATAAAGCAATAGCATCACAAATTTCACAAATAAA
GCATTTTTTTCACTGCATTCTAGTTGTGGTTTGTCCAAACTCATCAATGTATCTTAACGCGTAAATTGTA
AGCGTTAATATTTTGTTAAAATTCGCGTTAAATTTTTGTTAAATCAGCTCATTTTTTAACCAATAGGCCG
AAATCGGCAAAATCCCTTATAAATCAAAAGAATAGACCGAGATAGGGT
[37 nt withheld, positions 4809-4845]
AAAGAACGTGGACTCCAACGTCAAAGG
[49 nt withheld, positions 4873-4921]
T
[91 nt withheld, positions 4923-5013]
G
[124 nt withheld, positions 5015-5138]
CAGGTGGCACTTTTCGGGGAAATGTGCGCGGAACCCCTATTTGTTTATTTTTCTAAATACATTCAAATAT
GTATCCGCTCATGAGACAATAACCCTGATAAATGCTTCAATAATATTGAAAAAGGAAGAGTCCTGAGGCG
GAAAGAACCAGCTGTGGAATGTGTGTCAGTTAGGGTGTGGAAAGTCCCCAGGCTCCCCAGCAGGCAGAAG
TATGCAAAGCATGCATCTCAATTAGTCAGCAACCAGGTGTGGAAAGTCCCCAGGCTCCCCAGCAGGCAGA
AGTATGCAAAGCATGCATCTCAATTAGTCAGCAACCATAGTCCCGCCCCTAACTCCGCCCATCCCGCCCC
TAACTCCGCCCAGTTCCGCCCATTCTCCGCCCCATGGCTGACTAATTTTTTTTATTTATGCAGAGGCCGA
GGCCGCCTCGGCCTCTGAGCTATTCCAGAAGTAGTGAGGAGGCTTTTTTGGAGGCCTAGGCTTTTGCAAA
GATCGATCAAGAGACAGGATGAGGATCGTTTCGCATGATTGAACAAGATGGATTGCACGCAGGTTCTCCG
GCCGCTTGGGTGGAGAGGCTATTCGGCTATGACTGGGCACAACAGACAATCGGCTGCTCTGATGCCGCCG
TGTTCCGGCTGTCAGCGCAGGGGCGCCCGGTTCTTTTTGTCAAGACCGACCTGTCCGGTGCCCTGAATGA
ACTGCAAGACGAGGCAGCGCGGCTATCGTGGCTGGCCACGACGGGCGTTCCTTGCGCAGCTGTGCTCGAC
GTTGTCACTGAAGCGGGAAGGGACTGGCTGCTATTGGGCGAAGTGCCGGGGCAGGATCTCCTGTCATCTC
ACCTTGCTCCTGCCGAGAAAGTATCCATCATGGCTGATGCAATGCGGCGGCTGCATACGCTTGATCCGGC
TACCTGCCCATTCGACCACCAAGCGAAACATCGCATCGAGCGAGCACGTACTCGGATGGAAGCCGGTCTT
GTCGATCAGGATGATCTGGACGAAGAGCATCAGGGGCTCGCGCCAGCCGAACTGTTCGCCAGGCTCAAGG
CGAGCATGCCCGACGGCGAGGATCTCGTCGTGACCCATGGCGATGCCTGCTTGCCGAATATCATGGTGGA
AAATGGCCGCTTTTCTGGATTCATCGACTGTGGCCGGCTGGGTGTGGCGGACCGCTATCAGGACATAGCG
TTGGCTACCCGTGATATTGCTGAAGAGCTTGGCGGCGAATGGGCTGACCGCTTCCTCGTGCTTTACGGTA
TCGCCGCTCCCGATTCGCAGCGCATCGCCTTCTATCGCCTTCTTGACGAGTTCTTCTGAGCGGGACTCTG
GGGTTCGAAATGACCGACCAAGCGACGCCCAACCTGCCATCACGAGATTTCGATTCCACCGCCGCCTTCT
ATGAAAGGTTGGGCTTCGGAATCGTTTTCCGGGACGCCGGCTGGATGATCCTCCAGCGCGGGGATCTCAT
GCTGGAGTTCTTCGCCCACCCTAGGGGGAGGCTAACTGAAACACGGAAGGAGACAATACCGGAAGGAACC
CGCGCTATGACGGCAATAAAAAGACAGAATAAAACGCACGGTGTTGGGTCGTTTGTTCATAAACGCGGGG
TTCGGTCCCAGGGCTGGCACTCTGTCGATACCCCACCGAGACCCCATTGGGGCCAATACGCCCGCGTTTC
TTCCTTTTCCCCACCCCACCCCCCAAGTTCGGGTGAAGGCCCAGGGCTCGCAGCCAACGTCGGGGCGGCA
GGCCCTGCCATAGCCTCAGGTTACTCATATATACTTTAGATTGATTTAAAACTTCATTTTTAATTTAAAA
GGATCTAGGTGAAGATCCTTTTTGATAATCTCATGACCAAAATCCCTTAACGTGAGTTTTCGTTCCACTG
AGCGTCAGACCCCGTAGAAAAGATCAAAGGATCTTCTTGAGATCCTTTTTTTCTGCGCGTAATCTGCTGC
TTGCAAACAAAAAAACCACCGCTACCAGCGGTGGTTTGTTTGCCGGATCAAGAGCTACCAACTCTTTTTC
CGAAGGTAACTGGCTTCAGCAGAGCGCAGATACCAAATACTGTTCTTCTAGTGTAGCCGTAGTTAGGCCA
CCACTTCAAGAACTCTGTAGCACCGCCTACATACCTCGCTCTGCTAATCCTGTTACCAGTGGCTGCTGCC
AGTGGCGATAAGTCGTGTCTTACCGGGTTGGACTCAAGACGATAGTTACCGGATAAGGCGCAGCGGTCGG
GCTGAACGGGGGGTTCGTGCACACAGCCCAGCTTGGAGCGAACGACCTACACCGAACTGAGATACCTACA
GCGTGAGCTATGAGAAAGCGCCACGCTTCCCGAAGGGAGAAAGGCGGACAGGTATCCGGTAAGCGGCAGG
GTCGGAACAGGAGAGCGCACGAGGGAGCTTCCAGGGGGAAACGCCTGGTATCTTTATAGTCCTGTCGGGT
TTCGCCACCTCTGACTTGAGCGTCGATTTTTGTGATGCTCGTCAGGGGGGCGGAGCCTATGGAAAAACGC
CAGCAACGCGGCCTTTTTACGGTTCCTGGCCTTTTGCTGGCCTTTTGCTCACATGTTCTTTCCTGCGTTA
TCCCCTGATTCTGTGGATAACCGTATTACCGCCATGCATTAGTTATTAATAGTAATCAATTACGGGGTCA
TTAGTTCATAGCCCATATATGGAGTTCCG
Features (pLannotate 1.2.2; 15 found; start..end, strand, type, name):
      1..304     +  enhancer       CMV enhancer: human cytomegalovirus immediate early enhancer
    305..508     +  promoter       CMV promoter: human cytomegalovirus (CMV) immediate early promoter
    553..1230    +  CDS            mEos2: mEos2 is a photoconvertible green/yellow fluorescent protein published in 2009, derived from Lobophyllia hemprichii. It has moderate acid sensitivity.
   1261..4422    +  CDS            PTK2: FAK1_HUMAN - Also known as FAK, FAK1. Experimental evidence at protein level: Swiss-Prot protein existence level 1. [Isoform 6]: Isoform 6 (FRNK) does not contain a kinase domain and inhibits PTK2/FAK1 phosphorylation and signaling. Its enhanced expression can attenuate the nuclear accumulation of LPXN and limit its ability to enhance serum response factor (SRF)-dependent gene transcription. From Homo sapiens (Human).
   4448..4532    +  CDS            large T antigen (fragment): large T antigen from SV40 (simian virus 40)
   4555..4676    +  polyA_signal   SV40 poly(A) signal: SV40 polyadenylation signal
   4710..5138    -  rep_origin     f1 ori (sequence partly withheld): f1 bacteriophage origin of replication; arrow indicates direction of (+) strand synthesis
   5165..5269    +  promoter       AmpR promoter: bla
   5271..5628    +  promoter       SV40 promoter: SV40 enhancer and early promoter
   5663..6457    +  CDS            NeoR/KanR: aminoglycoside phosphotransferase from Tn5; aph(3')-II (or nptII); confers resistance to neomycin, kanamycin, and G418 (Geneticin®)
   6478..6630    +  CDS            ble (fragment): BLE_KLEPN - Experimental evidence at protein level: Swiss-Prot protein existence level 1. Binding protein with a strong affinity to the bleomycin family of antibiotics. Binds to CL990; an antimitotic-antibiotic compound. From Klebsiella pneumoniae.
   6689..6736    +  polyA_signal   HSV TK poly(A) signal: herpes simplex virus thymidine kinase polyadenylation signal (Cole and Stacy, 1985)
   6827..6843    -  polyA_signal   bGH poly(A) signal (fragment): bovine growth hormone polyadenylation signal
   7065..7653    +  rep_origin     ori: high-copy-number ColE1/pMB1/pBR322/pUC origin of replication
   7768..7827    +  enhancer       CMV enhancer (fragment): human cytomegalovirus immediate early enhancer
