[The description below was written by a language model from this plasmid's Addgene catalogue record and pLannotate feature annotations shown in this document.]
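Description:
mEos2-PTK2-C-10 is a mammalian expression plasmid built on the mEos2-C1 backbone, a C1-style vector in which the fluorescent protein sits upstream of the cloning site so that it is fused to the N terminus of the inserted protein. The insert is human PTK2, encoding focal adhesion kinase (FAK). In the sequenced 7,827 nt record, the CMV immediate-early enhancer and promoter drive an mEos2 coding sequence, which is followed after a short linker-sized gap by a PTK2 open reading frame of about 3.2 kb. That length is consistent with a full-length kinase rather than the truncated FRNK isoform mentioned in the annotation text. The transcript is terminated by an SV40 polyadenylation signal. The small SV40 large T fragment annotated just upstream of that signal is most likely part of the same SV40-derived terminator region, not an expressed element.

The plasmid is propagated in E. coli from a high-copy ColE1/pUC-type origin and also carries an f1 origin. A single NeoR/KanR (aph(3')-II) gene serves both hosts. A bacterial bla-type promoter provides kanamycin resistance in bacteria, while the SV40 enhancer/early promoter and HSV TK polyadenylation signal allow G418 selection of stably transfected mammalian cells. The short ble and bGH poly(A) fragments appear to be backbone remnants.

mEos2 is a green-to-red photoconvertible protein, with recorded excitation/emission of 505/516 nm before conversion and 569/581 nm after. The stated purpose is localization of focal adhesion kinase, so the fusion marks FAK in living cells. Its photoconvertibility also makes it suited to tracking selected protein populations or to single-molecule localization microscopy, although the record does not specify such applications.
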