Addgene plasmid #57412: mEos2-PTK2-C-10
Purpose: Localization: Focal Adhesion Kinase, Excitation: 505 / 569, Emission: 516 / 581
Depositing lab: Michael Davidson. Depositing organization: Florida State University, Tallahassee.
Backbone
  Vector backbone: mEos2-C1
  Backbone size w/o insert (bp): 4750
  Vector type: Mammalian Expression
  Selectable markers: Neomycin (select with G418)
Growth in bacteria
  Bacterial resistance: Kanamycin, 50 μg/mL
  Growth temperature: 37°C
  Growth strain: DH5alpha
  Copy number: High Copy
Gene/Insert
  Gene/Insert name: PTK2 (alt name: XP_016869146.1)
  Species: H. sapiens (human)
  Entrez Gene: PTK2 (a.k.a. FADK, FADK 1, FAK, FAK1, FRNK, PPP1R71, p125FAK, pp125FAK)
  Promoter: CMV
  Tag / fusion protein: mEos2 (N terminal on backbone)
  Cloning method: Unknown
  Sequencing primers: 5′ CMV-F; 3′ SV40pA-R
Terms and licenses: Academic/Nonprofit Terms; Industry Terms
Depositor comments: . Excitation = 505 / 569; Emission = 516 / 581
How to cite: mEos2-PTK2-C-10 was a gift from Michael Davidson (Addgene plasmid # 57412 ; http://n2t.net/addgene:57412 ; RRID:Addgene_57412)
