>Addgene plasmid #57412 | mEos2-PTK2-C-10 | depositor partial sequence | sequence record 88545 | insert sequence
ACGGTCAGATCCGCTAGCGCTACCGGTCGCCACCATGAGTGCGATTAAGCCAGACATGAAGATCAAACTC
CGTATGGAAGGCAACGTAAACGGGCACCACTTTGTGATCGACGGAGATGGTACAGGCAAGCCTTTTGAGG
GAAAACAGAGTATGGATCTTGAAGTCAAAGAGGGCGGACCTCTGCCTTTTGCCTTTGATATCCTGACCAC
TGCATTCCATTACGGCAACAGGGTATTCGCCAAATATCCAGACAACATACAAGACTATTTTAAGCAGTCG
TTTCCTAAGGGGTATTCGTGGGAACGAAGCTTGACTTTCGAAGACGGGGGCATTTGCATTGCCAGAAACG
ACATAACAATGGAAGGGGACACTTTCTATAATAAAGTTCGATTTTATGGTACCAACTTTCCCGCCAATGG
TCCAGTTATGCAGAAGAAGACGCTGAAATGGGAGCCCTCCACTGAGAAAATGTATGTGCGTGATGGAGTG
CTGACGGGTGATATTCATATGGCTTTGTTGCTTGAAGGAAATGCCCATTACCGATGTGACTTCAGAACTA
CTTACAAAGCTAAGGAGAAGGGTGTCAAGTTACCAGGCTACCACTTTGTGGACCACTGCATTGAGATTTT
AAGCCATGACAAAGATTACAACAAGGTTAAGCTGTATGAGCATGCTGTTGCTCATTCTGGATTGCCTGAC
AATGCCAGACGATCCGGACTCAGATCTAGCGGTGGCAGTGGAGCAGCTGCTTACCTTGACCCCAACTTGA
ATCACACACCAAATTCGAGTACTAAGACTCACCTGGGTACTGGTATGGAACGTTCTCCTGGTGCAATGGA
GCGAGTATTAAAGGTCTTTCATTATTTTGAAAGCAATAGTGAGCCAACCACCTGGGCCAGTATTATCAGG
CATGGAGATGCTACTGATGTCAGGGGCATCATTCAGAAGATAGTGGACAGTCACAAAGTAAAGCATGTGG
CCTGCTATGGATTCCGCCTCAGTCACCTGCGGTCAGAGGAGGTTCACTGGCTTCACGTGGATATGGGCGT
CTCCAGTGTGAGGGAGAAGTATGAGCTTGCTCACCCACCAGAGGAGTGGAAATATGAATTGAGAATTCGT
TATTTGCCAAAAGGATTTCTAAACCAGTTTACTGAAGATAAGCCAACTTTGAATTTCTTCTATCAACAGG
TGAAGAGCGATTATATGTTAGAGATAGCTGATCAAGTGGACCAGGAAATTGCTTTGAAGTTGGGTTGTCT
AGAAATACGGCGATCATACTGGGAGATGCGGGGCAATGCACTAGAAAAGAAGTCTAACTATGAAGTATTA
GAAAAAGATGTTGGTTTAAAGCGATTTTTTCCTAAGAGTTTACTGGATTCTGTCAAGGCCAAAACACTAA
GAAAACTGATCCAACAAACATTTAGACAATTTGCCAACCTTAATAGAGAAGAAAGTATTCTGAAATTCTT
TGAGATCCTGTCTCCAGTCTACAGATTTGATAAGGAATGCTTCAAGTGTGCTCTTGGTTCAAGCTGGATT
ATTTCAGTGGAACTGGCAATCGGCCCAGAAGAAGGAATCAGTTACCTAACGGACAAGGGCTGCAATCCCA
CACATCTTGCTGACTTCACTCAAGTGCAAACCATTCAGTATTCAAACAGTGAAGACAAGGACAGAAAAGG
AATGCTACAACTAAAAATAGCAGGTGCACCCGAGCCTCTGACAGTGACGGCACCATCCCTAACCATTGCG
GAGAATATGGCTGACCTAATAGATGGGTACTGCCGGCTGGTGAATGGAACCTCGCAGTCATTTATCATCA
GACCTCAGAAAGAAGGTGAACGGGCTTTGCCATCAATACCAAAGTTGGCCAACAGCGAAAAGCAAGGCAT
GCGGACACACGCCGTCTCTGTGTCAGAAACAGATGATTATGCTGAGATTATAGATGAAGAAGATACTTAC
ACCATGCCCTCAACCAGGGATTATGAGATTCAAAGAGAAAGAATAGAACTTGGACGATGTATTGGAGAAG
GCCAATTTGGAGATGTACATCAAGGCATTTATATGAGTCCAGAGAATCCAGCTTTGGCGGTTGCAATTAA
AACATGTAAAAACTGTACTTCGGACAGCGTGAGAGAGAAATTTCTTCAAGAAGCCTTAACAATGCGTCAG
TTTGACCATCCTCATATTGTGAAGCTGATTGGAGTCATCACAGAGAATCCTGTCTGGATAATCATGGAGC
TGTGCACACTTGGAGAGCTGAGGTCATTTTTGCAAGTAAGGAAATACAGTTTGGATCTAGCATCTTTGAT
CCTGTATGCCTATCAGCTTAGTACAGCTCTTGCATATCTAGAGAGCAAAAGATTTGTACACAGGGACATT
GCTGCTCGGAATGTTCTGGTGTCCTCAAATGATTGTGTAAAATTAGGAGACTTTGGATTATCCCGATATA
TGGAAGATAGTACTTACTACAAAGCTTCCAAAGGAAAATTGCCTATTAAATGGATGGCTCCAGAGTCAAT
CAATTTTCGACGTTTTACCTCAGCTAGTGACGTATGGATGTTTGGTGTGTGTATGTGGGAGATACTGATG
CATGGTGTGAAGCCTTTTCAAGGAGTGAAGAACAATGATGTAATCGGTCGAATTGAAAATGGGGAAAGAT
TACCAATGCCTCCAAATTGTCCTCCTACCCTCTACAGCCTTATGACGAAATGCTGGGCCTATGACCCCAG
CAGGCGGCCCAGGTTTACTGAACTTAAAGCTCAGCTCAGCACAATCCTGGAGGAAGAGAAGGCTCAGCAA
GAAGAGCGCATGAGGATGGAGTCCAGAAGACAGGCCACAGTGTCCTGGGACTCCGGAGGGTCTGATGAAG
CACCGCCCAAGCCCAGCAGACCGGGTTATCCCAGTCCGAGGTCCAGCGAAGGATTTTATCCCAGCCCACA
GCACATGGTACAAACCAATCATTACCAGGTTTCTGGCTACCCTGGTTCACATGGAATCACAGCCATGGCT
GGCAGCATCTATCCAGGTCAGGCATCTCTTTTGGACCAAACAGATTCATGGAATCATAGACCTCAGGAGA
TAGCAATGTGGCAGCCCAATGTGGAGGACTCTACAGTATTGGACCTGCGAGGGATTGGGCAAGTGTTGCC
AACCCATCTGATGGAAGAGCGTCTAATCCGACAGCAACAGGAAATGGAAGAAGATCAGCGCTGGCTGGAA
AAAGAGGAAAGATTTCTGAAACCTGATGTGAGACTCTCTCGAGGCAGTATTGACAGGGAGGATGGAAGTC
TTCAGGGTCCGATTGGAAACCAACATATATATCAGCCTGTGGGTAAACCAGATCCTGCAGCTCCACCAAA
GAAACCGCCTCGCCCTGGAGCTCCCGGTCATCTGGGAAGCCTTGCCAGCCTCAGCAGCCCTGCTGACAGC
TACAACGAGGGTGTCAAGCCATGGAGGCTTCAGCCCCAGGAAATCAGCCCCCCTCCTACTGCCAACCTGG
ACCGGTCGAATGATAAGGTGTACGAGAATGTGACGGGCCTGGTGAAAGCTGTCATCGAGATGTCCAGTAA
AATCCAGCCAGCCCCACCAGAGGAGTATGTCCCTATGGTGAAGGAAGTCGGCTTGGCCCTGAGGACATTA
TTGGCCACTGTGGATGAGACCATTCCCCTCCTACCAGCCAGCACCCACCGAGAGATTGAGATGGCACAGA
AGCTATTGAACTCTGACCTGGGTGAGCTCATCAACAAGATGAAACTGGCCCAGCAGTATGTCATGACCAG
CCTCCAGCAAGAGTACAAAAAGCAAATGCTGACTGCTGCTCACGCCCTGGCTGTGGATGCCAAAAACTTA
CTCGATGTCATTGACCAAGCAAGACTGAAAATGCTTGGGCAGACGAGACCACACTGAGGATCCACCGGAT
CTAGATAACTGATCATAATCAGCCATACCACATTT
